Addgene plasmid #184912: pEasyG1_hph
Purpose: Template to generate via PCR a single gRNA for expression in S. cerevisiae
Depositing lab: Jeferson Gross. Depositing organization: Instituto de Pesquisa em Bioenergia (IPBEN), UNESP. Publication: EasyGuide Plasmids Support in Vivo Assembly of gRNAs for CRISPR/Cas9 Applications in Saccharomyces cerevisiae. Jacobus AP, Barreto JA, de Bem LS, Menegon YA, Fier I, Bueno JGR, Dos Santos LV, Gross J. ACS Synth Biol. 2022 Nov 18;11(11):3886-3891. doi: 10.1021/acssynbio.2c00348. Epub 2022 Oct 18. PubMed 36257021.
Backbone
  Vector backbone: pUC19
  Vector type: Bacterial Expression, Yeast Expression, CRISPR
  Selectable markers: Hygromycin ; hphMX, hygromycin resistance, yeast selection marker
Growth in bacteria
  Bacterial resistance: Ampicillin, 100 μg/mL
  Growth temperature: 37°C
  Growth strain: DH5alpha
  Growth instructions: Alternative kanamycin selection marker
  Copy number: High Copy
Gene/Insert
  Gene/Insert name: gRNA scaffold
  gRNA/shRNA sequence: NNNNNNNNNNNNNNNNNNNN
  Species: Streptococcus pyogenes
Terms and licenses: Academic/Nonprofit Terms; Industry Terms: Not Available to Industry
How to cite: pEasyG1_hph was a gift from Jeferson Gross (Addgene plasmid # 184912 ; http://n2t.net/addgene:184912 ; RRID:Addgene_184912)
