[The description below was written by a language model from this plasmid's Addgene catalogue record and pLannotate feature annotations shown in this document.]
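Description:
pEasyG1_hph is a pUC19-derived E. coli–yeast shuttle plasmid from the EasyGuide CRISPR/Cas9 toolkit. It is intended as a PCR template for producing a single guide RNA expression plasmid for Saccharomyces cerevisiae. In bacteria it replicates at high copy from the ColE1/pUC origin and is selected with ampicillin through the bla gene and its promoter. A Tn5-type neo (nptII) gene gives an alternative kanamycin selection. For yeast, the plasmid carries the 2μ origin for episomal multicopy maintenance and the hphMX marker, in which the hygromycin phosphotransferase coding sequence sits between the Ashbya gossypii TEF promoter and terminator.

The guide RNA unit uses the RNA polymerase III SNR52 promoter, the Streptococcus pyogenes gRNA scaffold and the SUP4 terminator. In the annotated sequence the promoter and scaffold are not adjacent. About 1.5 kb lies between them, containing the rrnB T1 and T2 terminators, an FRT site, the neo gene and a Tn5 transposase fragment. The spacer is recorded only as a 20-nucleotide placeholder, so no target sequence is built in. This layout fits the stated template role and the title of the associated publication: amplification with primers carrying the chosen 20-nt spacer would presumably omit the bacterial kanamycin segment and yield fragments that yeast reassembles in vivo by homologous recombination into a functional SNR52–spacer–scaffold cassette. The record does not describe the exact amplification scheme.

Other annotated elements are a loxP site and a T7 promoter next to the marker cassette, and short lacI and bom fragments that appear to be cloning remnants. No Cas9 gene is annotated, so the nuclease must be supplied from a separate source.
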