Features (pLannotate 1.2.2; 19 found; start..end, strand, type, name):
    675..1263    +  rep_origin     ori: high-copy-number ColE1/pMB1/pBR322/pUC origin of replication
   1446..1499    +  CDS            lacI (fragment): lac repressor; lacI; The lac repressor binds to the lac operator to inhibit transcription in E. coli. This inhibition can be relieved by adding lactose or isopropyl-β-D-thiogalactopyranoside (IPTG).
   1521..1539    +  promoter       T7 promoter: promoter for bacteriophage T7 RNA polymerase
   1593..1626    +  protein_bind   loxP: Cre-mediated recombination occurs in the 8-bp core sequence (GCATACAT). Cre recombinase
   1689..1886    -  terminator     TEF terminator: Ashbya gossypii TEF terminator
   1893..2914    -  CDS            HygR (fragment): aminoglycoside phosphotransferase from E. coli; aph(4)-Ia; confers resistance to hygromycin
   2921..3264    -  promoter       TEF promoter: Ashbya gossypii TEF promoter
   3287..3329    -  misc_feature   bom (fragment): basis of mobility region from pBR322
   3339..3607    +  promoter       SNR52 promoter: promoter for the S. cerevisiae small nucleolar RNA gene SNR52
   3694..3780    +  terminator     rrnB T1 terminator: Escherichia coli rrnB; transcription terminator T1 from the E. coli rrnB gene
   3872..3899    +  terminator     rrnB T2 terminator: transcription terminator T2 from the E. coli rrnB gene
   3977..4024    -  protein_bind   FRT: FLP-mediated recombination occurs in the 8-bp core sequence TCTAGAAA (Turan and Bode, 2011). FLP recombinase from the Saccharomyces cerevisiae 2μ plasmid
   4040..4831    -  CDS            neo: KKA2_KLEPN - Also known as kan, nptII. Experimental evidence at protein level: Swiss-Prot protein existence level 1. Resistance to kanamycin, neomycin, paromomycin, ribostamycin, butirosin and gentamicin B. From Klebsiella pneumoniae.
   4863..5144    -  CDS            tnpA (fragment): TN5P_ECOLX - Also known as tnp. Experimental evidence at protein level: Swiss-Prot protein existence level 1. Mediates transposition of transposon Tn5 by a 'cut and paste' mechanism. First, the monomeric transposase binds the 19 bp inverted DNA repeats flanking the transposon. Then, dimerization of the DNA- bound transposase creates a synaptic DNA complex. After nicking of the first DNA strand, excision of the transposon proceeds through a series of intermediates. The transposase then mediates the insertion of the transposon at a new site by strand transfer. The activity of the wild- type tran
   5145..5219    +  misc_RNA       gRNA scaffold: guide RNA scaffold for the Streptococcus pyogenes CRISPR/Cas9 system
   5224..5243    +  terminator     SUP4 terminator: transcription terminator for the S. cerevisiae SUP4 tRNA gene
   5355..6697    +  rep_origin     2μ ori: yeast 2μ plasmid origin of replication
   6724..6824    +  promoter       AmpR promoter: bla
   6829..504     +  CDS            AmpR (across the origin): β-lactamase; bla; confers resistance to ampicillin, carbenicillin, and related antibiotics
>Addgene plasmid #184912 | pEasyG1_hph | addgene full sequence | sequence record 367571 | Addgene NGS Result
TTATGCAGTGCTGCCATAACCATGAGTGATAACACTGCGGCCAACTTACTTCTGACAACGATCGGAGGAC
CGAAGGAGCTAACCGCTTTTTTGCACAACATGGGGGATCATGTAACTCGCCTTGATCGTTGGGAACCGGA
GCTGAATGAAGCCATACCAAACGACGAGCGTGACACCACGATGCCTGTAGCAATGGCAACAACGTTGCGC
AAACTATTAACTGGCGAACTACTTACTCTAGCTTCCCGGCAACAATTAATAGACTGGATGGAGGCGGATA
AAGTTGCAGGACCACTTCTGCGCTCGGCCCTTCCGGCTGGCTGGTTTATTGCTGATAAATCTGGAGCCGG
TGAGCGTGGGTCTCGCGGTATCATTGCAGCACTGGGGCCAGATGGTAAGCCCTCCCGTATCGTAGTTATC
TACACGACGGGGAGTCAGGCAACTATGGATGAACGAAATAGACAGATCGCTGAGATAGGTGCCTCACTGA
TTAAGCATTGGTAACTGTCAGACCAAGTTTACTCATATATACTTTAGATTGATTTAAAACTTCATTTTTA
ATTTAAAAGGATCTAGGTGAAGATCCTTTTTGATAATCTCATGACCAAAATCCCTTAACGTGAGTTTTCG
TTCCACTGAGCGTCAGACCCCGTAGAAAAGATCAAAGGATCTTCTTGAGATCCTTTTTTTCTGCGCGTAA
TCTGCTGCTTGCAAACAAAAAAACCACCGCTACCAGCGGTGGTTTGTTTGCCGGATCAAGAGCTACCAAC
TCTTTTTCCGAAGGTAACTGGCTTCAGCAGAGCGCAGATACCAAATACTGTTCTTCTAGTGTAGCCGTAG
TTAGGCCACCACTTCAAGAACTCTGTAGCACCGCCTACATACCTCGCTCTGCTAATCCTGTTACCAGTGG
CTGCTGCCAGTGGCGATAAGTCGTGTCTTACCGGGTTGGACTCAAGACGATAGTTACCGGATAAGGCGCA
GCGGTCGGGCTGAACGGGGGGTTCGTGCACACAGCCCAGCTTGGAGCGAACGACCTACACCGAACTGAGA
TACCTACAGCGTGAGCTATGAGAAAGCGCCACGCTTCCCGAAGGGAGAAAGGCGGACAGGTATCCGGTAA
GCGGCAGGGTCGGAACAGGAGAGCGCACGAGGGAGCTTCCAGTGGGAAACGCCTGGTATCTTTATAGTCC
TGTCGGGTTTCGCCACCTCTGACTTGAGCGTCGATTTTTGTGATGCTCGTCAGGGGGGCGGAGCCTATGG
AAAAACGCCAGCAACGCGGCCTTTTTACGGTTCCTGGCCTTTTGCTGGCCTTTTGCTCACATGTTCTTTC
CTGCGTTATCCCCTGATTCTGTGGATAACCGTATTACCGCCTTTGAGTGAGCTGATACCGCTCGCCGCAG
CCGAACGACCGAGCGCAGCGAGTCAGTGAGCGAGGAAGCGGAAGAGCGCCCAATACGCAAACCGCCTCTC
CCCGCGCGTTGGCCGATTCATTAATGCAGGTTAACCTGGCTTATCGAAATTAATACGACTCACTATAGGG
AGACCGGCAGATCCGCGGCCGCATAGGCCACTAGTGGATCTGATATCACCTAATAACTTCGTATAGCATA
CATTATACGAAGTTATATTAAGGGTTCTCGAGAGCTCGTTTTCGACACTGGATGGCGGCGTTAGTATCGA
ATCGACAGCAGTATAGCGACCAGCATTCACATACGATTGACGCATGATATTACTTTCTGCGCACTTAACT
TCGCATCTGGGCAGATGATGTCGAGGCGAAAAAAAATATAAATCACGCTAACATTTGATTAAAATAGAAC
AACTACAATATAAAAAAACTATACAAATGACAAGTTCTTGAAAACAAGAATCTTTTTATTGTCAGTACTG
ATTATTCCTTTGCCCTCGGACTAGTGCTGGGGCGTCGGTTTCCACTATCGGCGAGTACTTCTACACAGCC
ATCGGTCCAGACGGCCGCGCTTCTGCGGGCGATTTGTGTACGCCCGACAGTCCCGGCTCCGGATCGGACG
ATTGCGTCGCATCGACCCTGCGCCCAAGCTGCATCATCGAAATTGCCGTCAACCAAGCTCTGATAGAGTT
GGTCAAGACCAATGCGGAGCATATACGCCCGGAGCCGCGGCGATCCTGCAAGCTCCGGATGCCTCCGCTC
GAAGTAGCGCGTCTGCTGCTCCATACAAGCCAACCACGGCCTCCAGAAGAAGATGTTGGCGACCTCGTAT
TGGGAATCCCCGAACATCGCCTCGCTCCAGTCAATGACCGCTGTTATGCGGCCATTGTCCGTCAGGACAT
TGTTGGAGCCGAAATCCGCGTGCACGAGGTGCCGGACTTCGGGGCAGTCCTCGGCCCAAAGCATCAGCTC
ATCGAGAGCCTGCGCGACGGACGCACTGACGGTGTCGTCCATCACAGTTTGCCAGTGATACACATGGGGA
TCAGCAATCGCGCATATGAAATCACGCCATGTAGTGTATTGACCGATTCCTTGCGGTCCGAATGGGCCGA
ACCCGCTCGTCTGGCTAAGATCGGCCGCAGCGATCGCATCCATGGCCTCCGCGACCGGCTGCAGAACAGC
GGGCAGTTCGGTTTCAGGCAGGTCTTGCAACGTGACACCCTGTGCACGGCGGGAGATGCAATAGGTCAGG
CTCTCGCTGAATTCCCCAATGTCAAGCACTTCCGGAATCGGGAGCGCGGCCGATGCAAAGTGCCGATAAA
CATAACGATCTTTGTAGAAACCATCGGCGCAGCTATTTACCCGCAGGACATATCCACGCCCTCCTACATC
GAAGCTGAAAGCACGAGATTCTTCGCCCTCCGAGAGCTGCATCAGGTCGGAGACGCTGTCGAACTTTTCG
ATCAGAAACTTCTCGACAGACGTCGCGGTGAGTTCAGGCTTTTTACCCATGGTTGTTTATGTTCGGATGT
GATGTGAGAACTGTATCCTAGCAAGATTTTAAAAGGAAGTATATGAAAGAAGAACCTCAGTGGCAAATCC
TAACCTTTTATATTTCTCTACAGGGGCGCGGCGTGGGGACAATTCAACGCGTCTGTGAGGGGAGCGTTTC
CCTGCTCGCAGGTCTGCAGCGAGGAGCCGTAATTTTTGCTTCGCGCCGTGCGGCCATCAAAATGTATGGA
TGCAAATGATTATACATGGGGATGTATGGGCTAAATGTACGGGCGACAGTCACATCATGCCCCTGAGCTG
CGCACGTCAAGACTGTCAAGGAGGGTATTCTGGGCCTCCATGTCGCTGATTACCCTGTTATCCCTACACT
CTCAGTACAATCTGCTCTGATGCCGCATAGTTAAGCCAGCCGGGTAATTCTTTGAAAAGATAATGTATGA
TTATGCTTTCACTCATATTTATACAGAAACTTGATGTTTTCTTTCGAGTATATACAAGGTGATTACATGT
ACGTTTGAAGTACAACTCTAGATTTTGTAGTGCCCTCTTGGGCTAGCGGTAAAGGTGCGCATTTTTTCAC
ACCCTACAATGTTCTGTTCAAAAGATTTTGGTCAAACGCTGTAGAAGTGAAAGTTGGTGCGCATGTTTCG
GCGTTCGAAACTTCTCCGCAGTGAAAGATAAATGATCATTTCCCCGAAAAGTGCCACCTGCATCGATGGC
CCCCGATGGTAGTGTGGGGTCTCCCCATGCGAGAGTAGGGAACTGCCAGGCATCAAATAAAACGAAAGGC
TCAGTCGAAAGACTGGGCCTTTCGTTTTATCTGTTGTTTGTCGGTGAACGCTCTCCTGAGTAGGACAAAT
CCGCCGGGAGCGGATTTGAACGTTGCGAAGCAACGGCCCGGAGGGTGGCGGGCAGGACGCCCGCCATAAA
CTGCCAGGCATCAAATTAAGCAGAAGGCCATCCTGACGGATGGCCTTTTTGCGTGGCCAGTGCCAAGCTT
GCATGCAGATTGCAGCATTACACGTCTTGAGCGATTGTGTAGGCTGGAGCTGCTTCGAAGTTCCTATACT
TTCTAGAGAATAGGAACTTCGGAATAGGAACTTCAAGATCCCCTTATTAGAAGAACTCGTCAAGAAGGCG
ATAGAAGGCGATGCGCTGCGAATCGGGAGCGGCGATACCGTAAAGCACGAGGAAGCGGTCAGCCCATTCG
CCGCCAAGCTCTTCAGCAATATCACGGGTAGCCAACGCTATGTCCTGATAGCGGTCCGCCACACCCAGCC
GGCCACAGTCGATGAATCCAGAAAAGCGGCCATTTTCCACCATGATATTCGGCAAGCAGGCATCGCCATG
GGTCACGACGAGATCCTCGCCGTCGGGCATGCGCGCCTTGAGCCTGGCGAACAGTTCGGCTGGCGCGAGC
CCCTGATGCTCTTCGTCCAGATCATCCTGATCGACAAGACCGGCTTCCATCCGAGTACGTGCTCGCTCGA
TGCGATGTTTCGCTTGGTGGTCGAATGGGCAGGTAGCCGGATCAAGCGTATGCAGCCGCCGCATTGCATC
AGCCATGATGGATACTTTCTCGGCAGGAGCAAGGTGAGATGACAGGAGATCCTGCCCCGGCACTTCGCCC
AATAGCAGCCAGTCCCTTCCCGCTTCAGTGACAACGTCGAGCACAGCTGCGCAAGGAACGCCCGTCGTGG
CCAGCCACGATAGCCGCGCTGCCTCGTCCTGCAGTTCATTCAGGGCACCGGACAGGTCGGTCTTGACAAA
AAGAACCGGGCGCCCCTGCGCTGACAGCCGGAACACGGCGGCATCAGAGCAGCCGATTGTCTGTTGTGCC
CAGTCATAGCCGAATAGCCTCTCCACCCAAGCGGCCGGAGAACCTGCGTGCAATCCATCTTGTTCAATCA
TGCGAAACGATCCTCATCCTGTCTCTTGATCAGATCTTGATCCCCTGCGCCATCAGATCCTTGGCGGCAA
GAAAGCCATCCAGTTTACTTTGCAGGGCTTCCCAACCTTACCAGAGGGCGCCCCAGCTGGCAATTCCGGT
TCGCTTGCTGTCCATAAAACCGCCCAGTCTAGCTATCGCCATGTAAGCCCACTGCAAGCTACCTGCTTTC
TCTTTGCGCTTGCGTTTTCCCTTGTCCAGATAGCCCAGTAGCTGACATTCATCCGGGGTCAGCACCGTTT
CTGCGGACTGGCTTTCTACGTGTTCCGCTTCCTTGTTTTAGAGCTAGAAATAGCAAGTTAAAATAAGGCT
AGTCCGTTATCAACTTGAAAAAGTGGCACCGAGTCGGTGGTGCTTTTTTTGTTTTTTATGTCTCGGCGAA
TTGGGTGCGGCCGCGTTTGTCACCTTTCATAGGCCTGACGAAAGGGCCTCGTGATACGCCTATTTTTATA
GGTTAATGTCATGATAATAATGGTTTCTTAGTATGATCCAATATCAAAGGAAATGATAGCATTGAAGGAT
GAGACTAATCCAATTGAGGAGTGGCAGCATATAGAACAGCTAAAGGGTAGTGCTGAAGGAAGCATACGAT
ACCCCGCATGGAATGGGATAATATCACAGGAGGTACTAGACTACCTTTCATCCTACATAAATAGACGCAT
ATAAGTACGCATTTAAGCATAAACACGCACTATGCCGTTCTTCTCATGTATATATATATACAGGCAACAC
GCAGATATAGGTGCGACGTGAACAGTGAGCTGTATGTGCGCAGCTCGCGTTGCATTTTCGGAAGCGCTCG
TTTTCGGAAACGCTTTGAAGTTCCTATTCCGAAGTTCCTATTCTCTAGAAAGTATAGGAACTTCAGAGCG
CTTTTGAAAACCAAAAGCGCTCTGAAGACGCACTTTCAAAAAACCAAAAACGCACCGGACTGTAACGAGC
TACTAAAATATTGCGAATACCGCTTCCACAAACATTGCTCAAAAGTATCTCTTTGCTATATATCTCTGTG
CTATATCCCTATATAACCTACCCATCCACCTTTCGCTCCTTGAACTTGCATCTAAACTCGACCTCTACAT
TTTTTATGTTTATCTCTAGTATTACTCTTTAGACAAAAAAATTGTAGTAAGAACTATTCATAGAGTGAAT
CGAAAACAATACGAAAATGTAAACATTTCCTATACGTAGTATATAGAGACAAAATAGAAGAAACCGTTCA
TAATTTTCTGACCAATGAAGAATCATCAACGCTATCACTTTCTGTTCACAAAGTATGCGCAATCCACATC
GGTATAGAATATAATCGGGGATGCCTTTATCTTGAAAAAATGCACCCGCAGCTTCGCTAGTAATCAGTAA
ACGCGGGAAGTGGAGTCAGGCTTTTTTTATGGAAGAGAAAATAGACACCAAAGTAGCCTTCTTCTAACCT
TAACGGACCTACAGTGCAAAAAGTTATCAAGAGACTGCATTATAGAGCGCACAAAGGAGAAAAAAAGTAA
TCTAAGATGCTTTGTTAGAAAAATAGCGCTCTCGGGATGCATTTTTGTAGAACAAAAAAGAAGTATAGAT
TCTTTGTTGGTAAAATAGCGCTCTCGCGTTGCATTTCTGTTCTGTAAAAATGCAGCTCAGATTCTTTGTT
TGAAAAATTAGCGCTCTCGCGTTGCATTTTTGTTTTACAAAAATGAAGCACAGATTCTTCGTTGGTAAAA
TAGCGCTTTCGCGTTGCATTTCTGTTCTGTAAAAATGCAGCTCAGATTCTTTGTTTGAAAAATTAGCGCT
CTCGCGTTGCATTTTTGTTCTACAAAATGAAGCACAGATGCTTCGTTCAGGTGGCACTTTTCGGGGAAAT
GTGCGCGGAACCCCTATTTGTTTATTTTTCTAAATACATTCAAATATGTATCCGCTCATGAGACAATAAC
CCTGATAAATGCTTCAATAATATTGAAAAAGGAATAGTATGAGTATTCAACATTTCCGTGTCGCCCTTAT
TCCCTTTTTTGCGGCATTTTGCCTTCCTGTTTTTGCTCACCCAGAAACGCTGGTGAAAGTAAAAGATGCT
GAAGATCAGTTGGGTGCACGAGTGGGTTACATCGAACTGGATCTCAACAGCGGTAAGATCCTTGAGAGTT
TTCGCCCCGAAGAACGTTTTCCAATGATGAGCACTTTTAAAGTTCTGCTATGTGGCGCGGTATTATCCCG
TATTGACGCCGGGCAAGAGCAACTCGGTCGCCGCATACACTATTCTCAGAATGACTTGGTTGAGTACTCA
CCAGTCACAGAAAAGCATCTTACGGATGGCATGACAGTAAGAGAA
